>Addgene plasmid #12680 | DsRed-rab11 DN | addgene full sequence | sequence record 166341 | Addgene NGS Result
ATATATGGAGTTCCGCGTTACATAACTTACGGTAAATGGCCCGCCTGGCTGACCGCCCAACGACCCCCGC
CCATTGACGTCAATAATGACGTATGTTCCCATAGTAACGCCAATAGGGACTTTCCATTGACGTCAATGGG
TGGAGTATTTACGGTAAACTGCCCACTTGGCAGTACATCAAGTGTATCATATGCCAAGTACGCCCCCTAT
TGACGTCAATGACGGTAAATGGCCCGCCTGGCATTATGCCCAGTACATGACCTTATGGGACTTTCCTACT
TGGCAGTACATCTACGTATTAGTCATCGCTATTACCATGGTGATGCGGTTTTGGCAGTACATCAATGGGC
GTGGATAGCGGTTTGACTCACGGGGATTTCCAAGTCTCCACCCCATTGACGTCAATGGGAGTTTGTTTTG
GCACCAAAATCAACGGGACTTTCCAAAATGTCGTAACAACTCCGCCCCATTGACGCAAATGGGCGGTAGG
CGTGTACGGTGGGAGGTCTATATAAGCAGAGCTGGTTTAGTGAACCGTCAGATCCGCTAGCGCTACCGGT
CGCCACCATGGTGCGCTCCTCCAAGAACGTCATCAAGGAGTTCATGCGCTTCAAGGTGCGCATGGAGGGC
ACCGTGAACGGCCACGAGTTCGAGATCGAGGGCGAGGGCGAGGGCCGCCCCTACGAGGGCCACAACACCG
TGAAGCTGAAGGTGACCAAGGGCGGCCCCCTGCCCTTCGCCTGGGACATCCTGTCCCCCCAGTTCCAGTA
CGGCTCCAAGGTGTACGTGAAGCACCCCGCCGACATCCCCGACTACAAGAAGCTGTCCTTCCCCGAGGGC
TTCAAGTGGGAGCGCGTGATGAACTTCGAGGACGGCGGCGTGGTGACCGTGACCCAGGACTCCTCCCTGC
AGGACGGCTGCTTCATCTACAAGGTGAAGTTCATCGGCGTGAACTTCCCCTCCGACGGCCCCGTAATGCA
GAAGAAGACCATGGGCTGGGAGGCCTCCACCGAGCGCCTGTACCCCCGCGACGGCGTGCTGAAGGGCGAG
ATCCACAAGGCCCTGAAGCTGAAGGACGGCGGCCACTACCTGGTGGAGTTCAAGTCCATCTACATGGCCA
AGAAGCCCGTGCAGCTGCCCGGCTACTACTACGTGGACTCCAAGCTGGACATCACCTCCCACAACGAGGA
CTACACCATCGTGGAGCAGTACGAGCGCACCGAGGGCCGCCACCACCTGTTCCTGCTCAGATCTCGAGCT
CAAGCTTCGAATTCTGCAGTCGACGGTACCGCGGGCCCGGGATCCATGTACCCATACGATGTTCCGGATT
ACGCTTACCCATACGATGTTCCGGATTACGCTGGTACCCGCGACGACGAGTACGACTACCTCTTTAAAGT
TGTCCTTATTGGAGATTCTGGTGTTGGAAAGAATAATCTCCTGTCTCGATTTACTCGAAATGAGTTTAAT
CTGGAAAGCAAGAGCACCATTGGAGTAGAGTTTGCAACAAGAAGCATCCAGGTTGATGGAAAAACAATAA
AGGCACAGATATGGGACACAGCAGGGCAAGAGCGATATCGAGCTATAACATCAGCATATTATCGTGGAGC
TGTAGGTGCCTTATTGGTTTATGACATTGCTAAACATCTCACATATGAAAATGTAGAGCGATGGCTGAAA
GAACTGAGAGATCATGCTGATAGTAACATTGTTATCATGCTTGTGGGCAATAAGAGTGATCTACGTCATC
TCAGGGCAGTTCCTACAGATGAAGCAAGAGCTTTTGCAGAAAAGAATGGTTTGTCATTCATTGAAACTTC
GGCCCTAGACTCTACAAATGTAGAAGCTGCTTTTCAGACAATTTTAACAGAGATTTACCGCATTGTTTCT
CAGAAGCAAATGTCAGACAGACGCGAAAATGACATGTCTCCAAGCAACAATGTGGTTCCTATTCATGTTC
CACCAACCACTGAAAACAAGCCAAAGGTGCAGTGCTGTCAGAACATCTAAGGATCCACCGGATCTAGATA
ACTGATCATAATCAGCCATACCACATTTGTAGAGGTTTTACTTGCTTTAAAAAACCTCCCACACCTCCCC
CTGAACCTGAAACATAAAATGAATGCAATTGTTGTTGTTAACTTGTTTATTGCAGCTTATAATGGTTACA
AATAAAGCAATAGCATCACAAATTTCACAAATAAAGCATTTTTTTCACTGCATTCTAGTTGTGGTTTGTC
CAAACTCATCAATGTATCTTAACGCGTAAATTGTAAGCGTTAATATTTTGTTAAAATTCGCGTTAAATTT
TTGTTAAATCAGCTCATTTTTTAACCAATAGGCCGAAATCGGCAAAATCCCTTATAAATCAAAAGAATAG
ACCGAGATAGGGT
[37 nt withheld, positions 2394-2430]
AAAGAACGTGGACTCCAACGTCAAAGG
[49 nt withheld, positions 2458-2506]
T
[91 nt withheld, positions 2508-2598]
G
[124 nt withheld, positions 2600-2723]
CAGGTGGCACTTTTCGGGGAAATGTGCGCGGAACCCCTATTTGTTTATTTTTCTAAATACATTCAAATAT
GTATCCGCTCATGAGACAATAACCCTGATAAATGCTTCAATAATATTGAAAAAGGAAGAGTCCTGAGGCG
GAAAGAACCAGCTGTGGAATGTGTGTCAGTTAGGGTGTGGAAAGTCCCCAGGCTCCCCAGCAGGCAGAAG
TATGCAAAGCATGCATCTCAATTAGTCAGCAACCAGGTGTGGAAAGTCCCCAGGCTCCCCAGCAGGCAGA
AGTATGCAAAGCATGCATCTCAATTAGTCAGCAACCATAGTCCCGCCCCTAACTCCGCCCATCCCGCCCC
TAACTCCGCCCAGTTCCGCCCATTCTCCGCCCCATGGCTGACTAATTTTTTTTATTTATGCAGAGGCCGA
GGCCGCCTCGGCCTCTGAGCTATTCCAGAAGTAGTGAGGAGGCTTTTTTGGAGGCCTAGGCTTTTGCAAA
GATCGATCAAGAGACAGGATGAGGATCGTTTCGCATGATTGAACAAGATGGATTGCACGCAGGTTCTCCG
GCCGCTTGGGTGGAGAGGCTATTCGGCTATGACTGGGCACAACAGACAATCGGCTGCTCTGATGCCGCCG
TGTTCCGGCTGTCAGCGCAGGGGCGCCCGGTTCTTTTTGTCAAGACCGACCTGTCCGGTGCCCTGAATGA
ACTGCAAGACGAGGCAGCGCGGCTATCGTGGCTGGCCACGACGGGCGTTCCTTGCGCAGCTGTGCTCGAC
GTTGTCACTGAAGCGGGAAGGGACTGGCTGCTATTGGGCGAAGTGCCGGGGCAGGATCTCCTGTCATCTC
ACCTTGCTCCTGCCGAGAAAGTATCCATCATGGCTGATGCAATGCGGCGGCTGCATACGCTTGATCCGGC
TACCTGCCCATTCGACCACCAAGCGAAACATCGCATCGAGCGAGCACGTACTCGGATGGAAGCCGGTCTT
GTCGATCAGGATGATCTGGACGAAGAGCATCAGGGGCTCGCGCCAGCCGAACTGTTCGCCAGGCTCAAGG
CGAGCATGCCCGACGGCGAGGATCTCGTCGTGACCCATGGCGATGCCTGCTTGCCGAATATCATGGTGGA
AAATGGCCGCTTTTCTGGATTCATCGACTGTGGCCGGCTGGGTGTGGCGGACCGCTATCAGGACATAGCG
TTGGCTACCCGTGATATTGCTGAAGAGCTTGGCGGCGAATGGGCTGACCGCTTCCTCGTGCTTTACGGTA
TCGCCGCTCCCGATTCGCAGCGCATCGCCTTCTATCGCCTTCTTGACGAGTTCTTCTGAGCGGGACTCTG
GGGTTCGAAATGACCGACCAAGCGACGCCCAACCTGCCATCACGAGATTTCGATTCCACCGCCGCCTTCT
ATGAAAGGTTGGGCTTCGGAATCGTTTTCCGGGACGCCGGCTGGATGATCCTCCAGCGCGGGGATCTCAT
GCTGGAGTTCTTCGCCCACCCTAGGGGGAGGCTAACTGAAACACGGAAGGAGACAATACCGGAAGGAACC
CGCGCTATGACGGCAATAAAAAGACAGAATAAAACGCACGGTGTTGGGTCGTTTGTTCATAAACGCGGGG
TTCGGTCCCAGGGCTGGCACTCTGTCGATACCCCACCGAGACCCCATTGGGGCCAATACGCCCGCGTTTC
TTCCTTTTCCCCACCCCACCCCCCAAGTTCGGGTGAAGGCCCAGGGCTCGCAGCCAACGTCGGGGCGGCA
GGCCCTGCCATAGCCTCAGGTTACTCATATATACTTTAGATTGATTTAAAACTTCATTTTTAATTTAAAA
GGATCTAGGTGAAGATCCTTTTTGATAATCTCATGACCAAAATCCCTTAACGTGAGTTTTCGTTCCACTG
AGCGTCAGACCCCGTAGAAAAGATCAAAGGATCTTCTTGAGATCCTTTTTTTCTGCGCGTAATCTGCTGC
TTGCAAACAAAAAAACCACCGCTACCAGCGGTGGTTTGTTTGCCGGATCAAGAGCTACCAACTCTTTTTC
CGAAGGTAACTGGCTTCAGCAGAGCGCAGATACCAAATACTGTTCTTCTAGTGTAGCCGTAGTTAGGCCA
CCACTTCAAGAACTCTGTAGCACCGCCTACATACCTCGCTCTGCTAATCCTGTTACCAGTGGCTGCTGCC
AGTGGCGATAAGTCGTGTCTTACCGGGTTGGACTCAAGACGATAGTTACCGGATAAGGCGCAGCGGTCGG
GCTGAACGGGGGGTTCGTGCACACAGCCCAGCTTGGAGCGAACGACCTACACCGAACTGAGATACCTACA
GCGTGAGCTATGAGAAAGCGCCACGCTTCCCGAAGGGAGAAAGGCGGACAGGTATCCGGTAAGCGGCAGG
GTCGGAACAGGAGAGCGCACGAGGGAGCTTCCAGGGGGAAACGCCTGGTATCTTTATAGTCCTGTCGGGT
TTCGCCACCTCTGACTTGAGCGTCGATTTTTGTGATGCTCGTCAGGGGGGCGGAGCCTATGGAAAAACGC
CAGCAACGCGGCCTTTTTACGGTTCCTGGCCTTTTGCTGGCCTTTTGCTCACATGTTCTTTCCTGCGTTA
TCCCCTGATTCTGTGGATAACCGTATTACCGCCATGCATTAGTTATTAATAGTAATCAATTACGGGGTCA
TTAGTTCATAGCCC
Features (pLannotate 1.2.2; 18 found; start..end, strand, type, name):
     16..319     +  enhancer       CMV enhancer: human cytomegalovirus immediate early enhancer
    320..523     +  promoter       CMV promoter: human cytomegalovirus (CMV) immediate early promoter
    568..1245    +  CDS            DsRed1: wild-type DsRed mammalian codon-optimized
   1249..1305    +  misc_feature   MCS: multiple cloning site
   1309..1325    +  CDS            3xHA (fragment): three tandem HA epitope tags
   1336..1362    +  CDS            3xHA (fragment): three tandem HA epitope tags
   1363..2007    +  CDS            RAB11A: RB11A_HUMAN - Also known as RAB11. Experimental evidence at protein level: Swiss-Prot protein existence level 1. The small GTPases Rab are key regulators of intracellular membrane trafficking, from the formation of transport vesicles to their fusion with membranes. Rabs cycle between an inactive GDP-bound form and an active GTP-bound form that is able to recruit to membranes different set of downstream effectors directly responsible for vesicle formation, movement, tethering and fusion. The small Rab GTPase RAB11A regulates endocytic recycling. Acts as a major regulator of membrane delivery du
   2033..2117    +  CDS            large T antigen (fragment): large T antigen from SV40 (simian virus 40)
   2140..2261    +  polyA_signal   SV40 poly(A) signal: SV40 polyadenylation signal
   2295..2723    -  rep_origin     f1 ori (sequence partly withheld): f1 bacteriophage origin of replication; arrow indicates direction of (+) strand synthesis
   2750..2854    +  promoter       AmpR promoter: bla
   2856..3213    +  promoter       SV40 promoter: SV40 enhancer and early promoter
   3248..4042    +  CDS            NeoR/KanR: aminoglycoside phosphotransferase from Tn5; aph(3')-II (or nptII); confers resistance to neomycin, kanamycin, and G418 (Geneticin®)
   4063..4215    +  CDS            ble (fragment): BLE_KLEPN - Experimental evidence at protein level: Swiss-Prot protein existence level 1. Binding protein with a strong affinity to the bleomycin family of antibiotics. Binds to CL990; an antimitotic-antibiotic compound. From Klebsiella pneumoniae.
   4274..4321    +  polyA_signal   HSV TK poly(A) signal: herpes simplex virus thymidine kinase polyadenylation signal (Cole and Stacy, 1985)
   4412..4428    -  polyA_signal   bGH poly(A) signal (fragment): bovine growth hormone polyadenylation signal
   4650..5238    +  rep_origin     ori: high-copy-number ColE1/pMB1/pBR322/pUC origin of replication
   5353..5397    +  enhancer       CMV enhancer (fragment): human cytomegalovirus immediate early enhancer
