[The description below was written by a language model from this plasmid's Addgene catalogue record and pLannotate feature annotations shown in this document.]
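Description:
DsRed-rab11 DN is a mammalian expression plasmid built on the Clontech pDsRed-C1 backbone that produces a red fluorescent fusion of a dominant-negative form of human RAB11A. The sequenced record is about 5.4 kb. Expression is driven by the human cytomegalovirus immediate early enhancer and promoter, which transcribe a mammalian codon-optimized DsRed1 coding sequence followed by the multiple cloning site, an HA epitope tag and then the RAB11A open reading frame, with an SV40 polyadenylation signal terminating the transcript. The resulting protein therefore carries DsRed at the N terminus, an HA tag between the fluorophore and the GTPase, and RAB11A at the C terminus. The insert, recorded as 717 bp and cloned through BamHI sites at both ends, bears a serine 25 to asparagine substitution. Changes of this type in Rab GTPases generally favour the inactive GDP-bound state and interfere with the endogenous protein.

The plasmid replicates in E. coli from a high-copy ColE1/pUC-type origin and also contains an f1 origin. A single Tn5 aminoglycoside phosphotransferase gene (NeoR/KanR) serves both hosts: a bacterial bla promoter gives kanamycin resistance in bacteria, and an SV40 enhancer/early promoter with an HSV TK polyadenylation signal allows G418 selection in mammalian cells. The short ble, large T antigen and bGH fragments in the feature table appear to be partial annotation matches rather than functional elements.

RAB11A regulates endocytic recycling, so this construct lets transfected cells be identified by red fluorescence while Rab11-dependent trafficking is perturbed. The associated publication concerns the role of Rab proteins in Golgi transport of caveola-internalized glycosphingolipids and in lipid trafficking in Niemann-Pick C cells.
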