Addgene plasmid #12680: DsRed-rab11 DN
Depositing lab: Richard Pagano. Depositing organization: Mayo Foundation for Medical Education and Research (Inactive/For Deposit Only). Publication: Rab proteins mediate Golgi transport of caveola-internalized glycosphingolipids and correct lipid trafficking in Niemann-Pick C cells. Choudhury A, Dominguez M, Puri V, Sharma DK, Narita K, Wheatley CL, Marks DL, Pagano RE. J Clin Invest. 2002 Jun . 109(12):1541-50. 10.1172/JCI15420 PubMed 12070301.
Backbone
  Vector backbone: pDsRed-C1
  Backbone manufacturer: Clontech
  Backbone size w/o insert (bp): 4700
  Vector type: Mammalian Expression
  Selectable markers: Neomycin (select with G418)
Growth in bacteria
  Bacterial resistance: Kanamycin, 50 μg/mL
  Growth temperature: 37°C
  Growth strain: DH5alpha
  Copy number: High Copy
Gene/Insert
  Gene/Insert name: RAB11A (Homo sapiens) (alt name: DsRed-rab11 dominant negative)
  Species: H. sapiens (human)
  Insert size (bp): 717
  Mutation: changed serine 25 to asparagine
  GenBank ID: NM_004663
  Entrez Gene: RAB11A (a.k.a. YL8)
  Tag / fusion protein: DsRed (N terminal on backbone); HA (N terminal on insert)
  Cloning method: Restriction Enzyme; 5′ cloning site BAMHI (not destroyed); 3′ cloning site BAMHI (not destroyed)
  Sequencing primers: 5′ DsRed1-C; 3′ SV40pA-R
Resource information
  A portion of this plasmid was derived from a plasmid made by: IMAGE Clone collection at ATCC
Terms and licenses: Academic/Nonprofit Terms; Industry Terms: Not Available to Industry
How to cite: DsRed-rab11 DN was a gift from Richard Pagano (Addgene plasmid # 12680 ; http://n2t.net/addgene:12680 ; RRID:Addgene_12680)
