>Addgene plasmid #12680 | DsRed-rab11 DN | depositor partial sequence | sequence record 7403 | Author sequence
GGATCCATGTACCCATACGATGTTCCGGATTACGCTTACCCATACGATGTTCCGGATTACGCTGGTACCC
GCGACGACGAGTACGACTACCTCTTTAAAGTTGTCCTTATTGGAGATTCTGGTGTTGGAAAGAATAATCT
CCTGTCTCGATTTACTCGAAATGAGTTTAATCTGGAAAGCAAGAGCACCATTGGAGTAGAGTTTGCAACA
AGAAGCATCCAGGTTGATGGAAAAACAATAAAGGCACAGATATGGGACACAGCAGGGCAAGAGCGATATC
GAGCTATAACATCAGCATATTATCGTGGAGCTGTAGGTGCCTTATTGGTTTATGACATTGCTAAACATCT
CACATATGAAAATGTAGAGCGATGGCTGAAAGAACTGAGAGATCATGCTGATAGTAACATTGTTATCATG
CTTGTGGGCAATAAGAGTGATCTACGTCATCTCAGGGCAGTTCCTACAGATGAAGCAAGAGCTTTTGCAG
AAAAGAATGGTTTGTCATTCATTGAAACTTCGGCCCTAGACTCTACAAATGTAGAAGCTGCTTTTCAGAC
AATTTTAACAGAGATTTACCGCATTGTTTCTCAGAAGCAAATGTCAGACAGACGCGAAAATGACATGTCT
CCAAGCAACAATGTGGTTCCTATTCATGTTCCACCAACCACTGAAAACAAGCCAAAGGTGCAGTGCTGTC
AGAACATCTAAGGATCC
