>Addgene plasmid #12680 | DsRed-rab11 DN | addgene partial sequence | sequence record 120515 | DsRed1-C 5'-AGCTGGACATCACCTCCCACAACG-3'
CCGAGGGCCGCCACCACCTGTTCCTGCTCAGATCTCGAGCTCAAGCTTCGAATTCTGCAGTCGACGGTAC
CGCGGGCCCGGGATCCATGTACCCATACGATGTTCCGGATTACGCTTACCCATACGATGTTCCGGATTAC
GCTGGTACCCGCGACGACGAGTACGACTACCTCTTTAAAGTTGTCCTTATTGGAGATTCTGGTGTTGGAA
AGAATAATCTCCTGTCTCGATTTACTCGAAATGAGTTTAATCTGGAAAGCAAGAGCACCATTGGAGTAGA
GTTTGCAACAAGAAGCATCCAGGTTGATGGAAAAACAATAAAGGCACAGATATGGGACACAGCAGGGCAA
GAGCGATATCGAGCTATAACATCAGCATATTATCGTGGAGCTGTAGGTGCCTTATTGGTTTATGACATTG
CTAAACATCTCACATATGAAAATGTAGAGCGATGGCTGAAAGAACTGAGAGATCATGCTGATAGTAACAT
TGTTATCATGCTTGTGGGCAATAAGAGTGATCTACGTCATCTCAGGGCAGTTCCTACAGATGAAGCAAGA
GCTTTTGCAGAAAAGAATGGTTTGTCATTCATTGAAACTTCGGCCCTAGACTCTACAAATGTAGAAGCTG
CTTTTCAGACAATTTTAACAGAGATTTACCGCATTGTTTCTCAGAAGCAAATGTCAGACAGACGCGAAAA
TGACATGTCTCCAAGCAACAATGTGGTTCCTATTCATGTTCCACCAACCACTGAAAACAAGCCAAAGGTG
CAGTGCTGTCAGAACATCTAAGGATCCACCGGATCTAGATAACTGATCATAATCAGCCATACCACATTTG
GTAGAGGTTTTACTTGCTTTAAAAAACCTCCCACA
